>Addgene plasmid #98800 | MSP968 | addgene full sequence | sequence record 182912 | Addgene NGS Result
ATCCGGATATAGTTCCTCCTTTCAGCAAAAAACCCCTCAAGACCCGTTTAGAGGCCCCAAGGGGTTATGC
TAGTTATTGCTCAGCGGTGGCAGCAGCCAACTCAGCTTCCTTTCGGGCTTTGTTAGCAGCCGGATCTCAG
TGGTGGTGGTGGTGGTGTTAATTCATGAGTTGAGTCGCTTCCTTAACTGGCTGAAAAGGCTCTTCAGGTT
TCACCATGAAAACTTTATGGCCCCCCCACAATACTGAGTCAGCATTTAATCGCCAACCACTAACCCACTG
CTGCGCCTCCTGATTTGTCAACAATTCCATGAAGTTTTTCGGCACGCTTGTGAAATAATTGTTTGTGTTG
GTGAAATTCGATGCTGAGTGTATACCAACAATGAACCCATCTCTAGTTGATACTAATGGACTGCCACACT
GCCCATCCTTGGTTTGAATCCAATGCTTCCAGAATATGCCATCAGATGAAGGGAATGTGCAACTAGTGTC
TGACACCATGCTAGACATGCTCTTAGTTTGGAAGTTGGTTGTCACAAGACATATGCGCTCTTCCCTTTGT
GGCTCTCTAAATTTCAGCTTTTGAGGAAATGGTGGGAAATCCTTAGGCATGCGAATAATTATCATGTCCC
TCCCATCAATGAGGTGTTGTTGCAAAGTCGTGGTGTTCTTGACCTTGAATACACCATGTAGTGATTGGAC
CAACAGTGTTCCATTATTTCTTCTAAACAAGTGCTTGTTTGTAATGATGAAGGGACCAAATCCAATACCA
TACAACGATGCTGTGAGCCCATCAGATTCATTCGTCAAATGACAAATGGTGCTCGATATCGGGTTGTAAT
CACGCGGCCCCTTAAACAAGCTTTCTCCATGATGATGATGATGATGATGCATTTGAAAATAAAGATTTTC
TCCCGAGCTCGAATTAGTCTGCGCGTCTTTCAGGGCTTCATCGACAGTCTGACGACCGCTGGCGGCGTTG
ATCACCGCAGTACGCACGGCATACCAGAAAGCGGACATCTGCGGGATGTTCGGCATGATTTCACCTTTCT
GGGCGTTTTCCATGGTGGCGGCAATACGTGGATCTTTCGCCAACTCTTCCTCGTAAGACTTCAGCGCTAC
GGCACCCAGCGGTTTGTCTTTATTAACCGCTTCCAGACCTTCATCAGTCAGCAGATAGTTTTCGAGGAAC
TCTTTTGCCAGCTCTTTGTTCGGACTGGCGGCGTTAATACCTGCGCTCAGCACGCCAACGAACGGTTTGG
ATGGTTGACCCTTGAAGGTCGGCAGTACCGTTACACCATAATTCACTTTGCTGGTGTCGATGTTGGACCA
TGCCCACGGGCCGTTGATGGTCATCGCTGTTTCGCCTTTATTAAAGGCAGCTTCTGCGATGGAGTAATCG
GTGTCTGCATTCATGTGTTTGTTTTTAATCAGGTCAACCAGGAAGGTCAGACCCGCTTTCGCGCCAGCGT
TATCCACGCCCACGTCTTTAATGTCGTACTTGCCGTTTTCATACTTGAACGCATAACCCCCGTCAGCAGC
AATCAGCGGCCAGGTGAAGTACGGTTCTTGCAGGTTGAACATCAGCGCGCTCTTACCTTTCGCTTTCAGT
TCTTTATCCAGCGCCGGGATCTCTTCCCAGGTTTTTGGCGGGTTCGGCAGCAGATCTTTGTTATAAATCA
GCGATAACGCTTCAACAGCGATCGGGTAAGCAATCAGCTTGCCGTTGTAACGTACGGCATCCCAGGTAAA
CGGATACAGCTTGTCCTGGAACGCTTTGTCCGGGGTGATTTCAGCCAACAGGCCAGATTGAGCGTAGCCA
CCAAAGCGGTCGTGTGCCCAGAAGATAATGTCAGGGCCATCGCCAGTTGCCGCAACCTGTGGGAATTTCT
CTTCCAGTTTATCCGGATGCTCAACGGTGACTTTAATTCCGGTATCTTTCTCGAATTTCTTACCGACTTC
AGCGAGACCGTTATAGCCTTTATCGCCGTTAATCCAGATTACCAGTTTACCTTCTTCGATTTTCATGTAT
ATCTCCTTCTTAAAGTTAAACAAAATTATTTCTAGAGGGGAATTGTTATCCGCTCACAATTCCCCTATAG
TGAGTCGTATTAATTTCGCGGGATCGAGATCTCGATCCTCTACGCCGGACGCATCGTGGCCGGCATCACC
GGCGCCACAGGTGCGGTTGCTGGCGCCTATATCGCCGACATCACCGATGGGGAAGATCGGGCTCGCCACT
TCGGGCTCATGAGCGCTTGTTTCGGCGTGGGTATGGTGGCAGGCCCCGTGGCCGGGGGACTGTTGGGCGC
CATCTCCTTGCATGCACCATTCCTTGCGGCGGCGGTGCTCAACGGCCTCAACCTACTACTGGGCTGCTTC
CTAATGCAGGAGTCGCATAAGGGAGAGCGTCGAGATCCCGGACACCATCGAATGGCGCAAAACCTTTCGC
GGTATGGCATGATAGCGCCCGGAAGAGAGTCAATTCAGGGTGGTGAATGTGAAACCAGTAACGTTATACG
ATGTCGCAGAGTATGCCGGTGTCTCTTATCAGACCGTTTCCCGCGTGGTGAACCAGGCCAGCCACGTTTC
TGCGAAAACGCGGGAAAAAGTGGAAGCGGCGATGGCGGAGCTGAATTACATTCCCAACCGCGTGGCACAA
CAACTGGCGGGCAAACAGTCGTTGCTGATTGGCGTTGCCACCTCCAGTCTGGCCCTGCACGCGCCGTCGC
AAATTGTCGCGGCGATTAAATCTCGCGCCGATCAACTGGGTGCCAGCGTGGTGGTGTCGATGGTAGAACG
AAGCGGCGTCGAAGCCTGTAAAGCGGCGGTGCACAATCTTCTCGCGCAACGCGTCAGTGGGCTGATCATT
AACTATCCGCTGGATGACCAGGATGCCATTGCTGTGGAAGCTGCCTGCACTAATGTTCCGGCGTTATTTC
TTGATGTCTCTGACCAGACACCCATCAACAGTATTATTTTCTCCCATGAAGACGGTACGCGACTGGGCGT
GGAGCATCTGGTCGCATTGGGTCACCAGCAAATCGCGCTGTTAGCGGGCCCATTAAGTTCTGTCTCGGCG
CGTCTGCGTCTGGCTGGCTGGCATAAATATCTCACTCGCAATCAAATTCAGCCGATAGCGGAACGGGAAG
GCGACTGGAGTGCCATGTCCGGTTTTCAACAAACCATGCAAATGCTGAATGAGGGCATCGTTCCCACTGC
GATGCTGGTTGCCAACGATCAGATGGCGCTGGGCGCAATGCGCGCCATTACCGAGTCCGGGCTGCGCGTT
GGTGCGGATATCTCGGTAGTGGGATACGACGATACCGAAGACAGCTCATGTTATATCCCGCCGTTAACCA
CCATCAAACAGGATTTTCGCCTGCTGGGGCAAACCAGCGTGGACCGCTTGCTGCAACTCTCTCAGGGCCA
GGCGGTGAAGGGCAATCAGCTGTTGCCCGTCTCACTGGTGAAAAGAAAAACCACCCTGGCGCCCAATACG
CAAACCGCCTCTCCCCGCGCGTTGGCCGATTCATTAATGCAGCTGGCACGACAGGTTTCCCGACTGGAAA
GCGGGCAGTGAGCGCAACGCAATTAATGTAAGTTAGCTCACTCATTAGGCACCGGGATCTCGACCGATGC
CCTTGAGAGCCTTCAACCCAGTCAGCTCCTTCCGGTGGGCGCGGGGCATGACTATCGTCGCCGCACTTAT
GACTGTCTTCTTTATCATGCAACTCGTAGGACAGGTGCCGGCAGCGCTCTGGGTCATTTTCGGCGAGGAC
CGCTTTCGCTGGAGCGCGACGATGATCGGCCTGTCGCTTGCGGTATTCGGAATCTTGCACGCCCTCGCTC
AAGCCTTCGTCACTGGTCCCGCCACCAAACGTTTCGGCGAGAAGCAGGCCATTATCGCCGGCATGGCGGC
CCCACGGGTGCGCATGATCGTGCTCCTGTCGTTGAGGACCCGGCTAGGCTGGCGGGGTTGCCTTACTGGT
TAGCAGAATGAATCACCGATACGCGAGCGAACGTGAAGCGACTGCTGCTGCAAAACGTCTGCGACCTGAG
CAACAACATGAATGGTCTTCGGTTTCCGTGTTTCGTAAAGTCTGGAAACGCGGAAGTCAGCGCCCTGCAC
CATTATGTTCCGGATCTGCATCGCAGGATGCTGCTGGCTACCCTGTGGAACACCTACATCTGTATTAACG
AAGCGCTGGCATTGACCCTGAGTGATTTTTCTCTGGTCCCGCCGCATCCATACCGCCAGTTGTTTACCCT
CACAACGTTCCAGTAACCGGGCATGTTCATCATCAGTAACCCGTATCGTGAGCATCCTCTCTCGTTTCAT
CGGTATCATTACCCCCATGAACAGAAATCCCCCTTACACGGAGGCATCAGTGACCAAACAGGAAAAAACC
GCCCTTAACATGGCCCGCTTTATCAGAAGCCAGACATTAACGCTTCTGGAGAAACTCAACGAGCTGGACG
CGGATGAACAGGCAGACATCTGTGAATCGCTTCACGACCACGCTGATGAGCTTTACCGCAGCTGCCTCGC
GCGTTTCGGTGATGACGGTGAAAACCTCTGACACATGCAGCTCCCGGAGACGGTCACAGCTTGTCTGTAA
GCGGATGCCGGGAGCAGACAAGCCCGTCAGGGCGCGTCAGCGGGTGTTGGCGGGTGTCGGGGCGCAGCCA
TGACCCAGTCACGTAGCGATAGCGGAGTGTATACTGGCTTAACTATGCGGCATCAGAGCAGATTGTACTG
AGAGTGCACCATTGCGGTGTGAAATACCGCACAGATGCGTAAGGAGAAAATACCGCATCAGGCGCTCTTC
CGCTTCCTCGCTCACTGACTCGCTGCGCTCGGTCGTTCGGCTGCGGCGAGCGGTATCAGCTCACTCAAAG
GCGGTAATACGGTTATCCACAGAATCAGGGGATAACGCAGGAAAGAACATGTGAGCAAAAGGCCAGCAAA
AGGCCAGGAACCGTAAAAAGGCCGCGTTGCTGGCGTTTTTCCATAGGCTCCGCCCCCCTGACGAGCATCA
CAAAAATCGACGCTCAAGTCAGAGGTGGCGAAACCCGACAGGACTATAAAGATACCAGGCGTTTCCCCCT
GGAAGCTCCCTCGTGCGCTCTCCTGTTCCGACCCTGCCGCTTACCGGATACCTGTCCGCCTTTCTCCCTT
CGGGAAGCGTGGCGCTTTCTCATAGCTCACGCTGTAGGTATCTCAGTTCGGTGTAGGTCGTTCGCTCCAA
GCTGGGCTGTGTGCACGAACCCCCCGTTCAGCCCGACCGCTGCGCCTTATCCGGTAACTATCGTCTTGAG
TCCAACCCGGTAAGACACGACTTATCGCCACTGGCAGCAGCCACTGGTAACAGGATTAGCAGAGCGAGGT
ATGTAGGCGGTGCTACAGAGTTCTTGAAGTGGTGGCCTAACTACGGCTACACTAGAAGGACAGTATTTGG
TATCTGCGCTCTGCTGAAGCCAGTTACCTTCGGAAAAAGAGTTGGTAGCTCTTGATCCGGCAAACAAACC
ACCGCTGGTAGCGGTGGTTTTTTTGTTTGCAAGCAGCAGATTACGCGCAGAAAAAAAGGATCTCAAGAAG
ATCCTTTGATCTTTTCTACGGGGTCTGACGCTCAGTGGAACGAAAACTCACGTTAAGGGATTTTGGTCAT
GAACAATAAAACTGTCTGCTTACATAAACAGTAATACAAGGGGTGTTATGAGCCATATTCAACGGGAAAC
GTCTTGCTCTAGGCCGCGATTAAATTCCAACATGGATGCTGATTTATATGGGTATAAATGGGCTCGCGAT
AATGTCGGGCAATCAGGTGCGACAATCTATCGATTGTATGGGAAGCCCGATGCGCCAGAGTTGTTTCTGA
AACATGGCAAAGGTAGCGTTGCCAATGATGTTACAGATGAGATGGTCAGACTAAACTGGCTGACGGAATT
TATGCCTCTTCCGACCATCAAGCATTTTATCCGTACTCCTGATGATGCATGGTTACTCACCACTGCGATC
CCCGGGAAAACAGCATTCCAGGTATTAGAAGAATATCCTGATTCAGGTGAAAATATTGTTGATGCGCTGG
CAGTGTTCCTGCGCCGGTTGCATTCGATTCCTGTTTGTAATTGTCCTTTTAACAGCGATCGCGTATTTCG
TCTCGCTCAGGCGCAATCACGAATGAATAACGGTTTGGTTGATGCGAGTGATTTTGATGACGAGCGTAAT
GGCTGGCCTGTTGAACAAGTCTGGAAAGAAATGCATAAACTTTTGCCATTCTCACCGGATTCAGTCGTCA
CTCATGGTGATTTCTCACTTGATAACCTTATTTTTGACGAGGGGAAATTAATAGGTTGTATTGATGTTGG
ACGAGTCGGAATCGCAGACCGATACCAGGATCTTGCCATCCTATGGAACTGCCTCGGTGAGTTTTCTCCT
TCATTACAGAAACGGCTTTTTCAAAAATATGGTATTGATAATCCTGATATGAATAAATTGCAGTTTCATT
TGATGCTCGATGAGTTTTTCTAAGAATTAATTCATGAGCGGATACATATTTGAATGTATTTAGAAAAATA
AACAAATAGGGGTTCCGCGCACATTTCCCCGAAAAGTGCCACCTAAATTGTAAGCGTTAATATTTTGTTA
AAATTCGCGTTAAATTTTTGTTAAATCAGCTCATTTTTTAACCAATAGGCCGAAATCGGCAAAATCCCTT
ATAAATCAAAAGAATAGACCGAGATAGGGT
[37 nt withheld, positions 6751-6787]
AAAGAACGTGGACTCCAACGTCAAAGG
[49 nt withheld, positions 6815-6863]
T
[91 nt withheld, positions 6865-6955]
G
[124 nt withheld, positions 6957-7080]
CCCATTCGCCA
Features (pLannotate 1.2.2; 21 found; start..end, strand, type, name):
     26..73      -  terminator     T7 terminator: transcription terminator for bacteriophage T7 RNA polymerase
     81..130     -  CDS            SET1 (fragment): solubility-enhancement tag derived from T7 phage gene 10B
    140..157     -  CDS            9xHis (fragment): 9xHis affinity tag
    161..868     -  CDS            TEV protease: tobacco etch virus protease (Kapust et al., 2001)
    872..896     -  CDS            capTEV™ (fragment): composite tag for in vivo biotinylation, TEV protease cleavage, and 6xHis tagging
    926..2026    -  CDS            MBP: maltose binding protein from E. coli; malE (mutated); This version of the gene does not encode a signal sequence, so MBP will remain in the cytosol.
   2032..2054    -  RBS            RBS: efficient ribosome binding site from bacteriophage T7 gene 10 (Olins and Rangwala, 1989)
   2069..2093    -  protein_bind   lac operator: The lac repressor binds to the lac operator to inhibit transcription in E. coli. This inhibition can be relieved by adding lactose or isopropyl-β-D-thiogalactopyranoside (IPTG). lac repressor encoded by lacI
   2094..2112    -  promoter       T7 promoter: promoter for bacteriophage T7 RNA polymerase
   2134..2413    +  CDS            TcR (fragment): tetracycline efflux protein; tet; confers resistance to tetracycline
   2421..2498    +  promoter       lacI promoter: lacI
   2499..3581    +  CDS            lacI: lac repressor; lacI; The lac repressor binds to the lac operator to inhibit transcription in E. coli. This inhibition can be relieved by adding lactose or isopropyl-β-D-thiogalactopyranoside (IPTG).
   3594..3615    +  protein_bind   CAP binding site: CAP binding activates transcription in the presence of cAMP. E. coli catabolite activator protein
   3630..3921    +  CDS            TcR (fragment): tetracycline efflux protein; tet; confers resistance to tetracycline
   3993..4373    -  CDS            YPB1_ECOLX: Protein predicted: Swiss-Prot protein existence level 4. From Escherichia coli.
   4390..4581    +  CDS            rop: Rop protein, which maintains plasmids at low copy number; rop
   4683..4822    +  misc_feature   bom: basis of mobility region from pBR322
   5008..5596    -  rep_origin     ori: high-copy-number ColE1/pMB1/pBR322/pUC origin of replication
   5718..6533    +  CDS            KanR: aminoglycoside phosphotransferase; aph(3')-Ia; confers resistance to kanamycin in bacteria or G418 (Geneticin®) in eukaryotes
   6542..6599    -  promoter       AmpR promoter (fragment): bla
   6652..7080    -  rep_origin     f1 ori (sequence partly withheld): f1 bacteriophage origin of replication; arrow indicates direction of (+) strand synthesis
