[The description below was written by a language model from this plasmid's Addgene catalogue record and pLannotate feature annotations shown in this document.]
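Description:
MSP968 is a 7,091 nt bacterial expression plasmid of the pET28 type, with pBR322 listed as the backbone. It is designed for T7-driven production of a tobacco etch virus (TEV) protease variant in E. coli. It replicates from a ColE1/pMB1-family origin. The rop gene and the bom mobility region are also present, and rop normally moderates copy number, although the catalogue entry lists the plasmid as high copy. Selection is by kanamycin through the aph(3')-Ia aminoglycoside phosphotransferase gene. An f1 origin is present, and the annotated tetracycline-resistance fragments are nonfunctional remnants of the pBR322 lineage.

The expression cassette consists of a T7 promoter followed by a lac operator, the T7 gene 10 ribosome binding site, and a single open reading frame ending at the T7 terminator. A plasmid-borne lacI gene with its own promoter supplies the repressor, so transcription is IPTG-inducible in a host that provides T7 RNA polymerase. The reading frame encodes cytosolic maltose binding protein (no signal sequence) joined to TEV protease through a short linker. The insert name gives this linker as the cleavage sequence ENLYFQM, which the annotation software matched as a partial TEV-site tag. Downstream of the protease lies a short polyhistidine stretch for affinity purification and a small fragment resembling a T7 gene 10-derived solubility tag. The protease carries the H28L and T30A substitutions. In this kind of arrangement MBP generally aids solubility and an active protease can release itself by cutting the linker, though the record does not state this explicitly. The associated publication concerns phage-assisted continuous evolution of proteases with altered substrate specificity, so the plasmid probably serves to express and purify this variant for characterisation.
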