Addgene plasmid #98800: MSP968
Purpose: Expression Vector
Depositing lab: David Liu. Depositing organization: Harvard University. Publication: Phage-assisted continuous evolution of proteases with altered substrate specificity. Packer MS, Rees HA, Liu DR. Nat Commun. 2017 Oct 16;8(1):956. doi: 10.1038/s41467-017-01055-9. PubMed 29038472.
Backbone
  Vector backbone: pBR322
  Backbone manufacturer: ATCC
  Vector type: Bacterial Expression
Growth in bacteria
  Bacterial resistance: Kanamycin, 50 μg/mL
  Growth temperature: 37°C
  Growth strain: DH5alpha
  Copy number: High Copy
Gene/Insert
  Gene/Insert name: pET28 MBP-ENLYFQM-TEV H28L T30A
  Species: Synthetic
  Mutation: H28L, T30A
  Cloning method: Unknown
Terms and licenses: Academic/Nonprofit Terms; Industry Terms: Not Available to Industry
How to cite: MSP968 was a gift from David Liu (Addgene plasmid # 98800 ; http://n2t.net/addgene:98800 ; RRID:Addgene_98800)
